>Addgene plasmid #109673 | p3E-rab1aa | depositor full sequence | sequence record 206610 | Full Sequence
CTTTCCTGCGTTATCCCCTGATTCTGTGGATAACCGTATTACCGCCTTTGAGTGAGCTGATACCGCTCGC
CGCAGCCGAACGACCGAGCGCAGCGAGTCAGTGAGCGAGGAAGCGGAAGAGCGCCCAATACGCAAACCGC
CTCTCCCCGCGCGTTGGCCGATTCATTAATGCAGCTGGCACGACAGGTTTCCCGACTGGAAAGCGGGCAG
TGAGCGCAACGCAATTAATACGCGTACCGCTAGCCAGGAAGAGTTTGTAGAAACGCAAAAAGGCCATCCG
TCAGGATGGCCTTCTGCTTAGTTTGATGCCTGGCAGTTTATGGCGGGCGTCCTGCCCGCCACCCTCCGGG
CCGTTGCTTCACAACGTTCAAATCCGCTCCCGGCGGATTTGTCCTACTCAGGAGAGCGTTCACCGACAAA
CAACAGATAAAACGAAAGGCCCAGTCTTCCGACTGAGCCTTTCGTTTTATTTGATGCCTGGCAGTTCCCT
ACTCTCGCGTTAACGCTAGCATGGATGTTTTCCCAGTCACGACGTTGTAAAACGACGGCCAGTCTTAAGC
TCGGGCCCTGCAGCTCTAGAGCTCGAATTCTACAGGTCACTAATACCATCTAAGTAGTTGGTTCATAGTG
ACTGCATATGTTGTGTTTTACAGTATTATGTAGTCTGTTTTTTATGCAAAATCTAATTTAATATATTGAT
ATTTATATCATTTTACGTTTCTCGTTCAACTTTCTTGTACAAAGTGGTGAATCCTGAATATGATTACCTG
TTCAAACTCCTGCTGATCGGAGACTCTGGCGTCGGGAAGTCTTGCCTTCTGCTGCGCTTTGCTGACGACA
CGTATACAGAGAGCTACATCAGCACGATAGGAGTAGACTTTAAGATCAGGACCATAGAGCTCGACGGGAA
GACCATTAAACTACAGATCTGGGACACTGCTGGTCAGGAGCGCTTTCGCACCATCACCTCCAGCTACTAC
AGAGGAGCTCACGGCATCATCGTGGTTTATGATGTCACAGATCAGGAGTCCTTCAATAACGTCAAGCAGT
GGCTTCAGGAGATCGACCGCTACGCTAGCGAGAACGTCAACAAACTTTTGGTGGGGAACAAGTGTGAGCT
GACCACCAAGAAAGTTGTGGATTACACAGCGGCGAAGGAGTTTGCAGACTCTCTGAGCATCCCGTTCCTG
GAGACAAGCGCTAAGAGCTCCACGAACGTCGAGCAGGCCTTCATGACCATGGCTGCGGAGATCAAGAAGA
GGATGGGCCCCGGGGCCACAGCGGGCGCTGAGAAATCCAACCTGAAGATCCACAGCACACCAGTGAAGAC
GTCCAGCGGAGGCTGCTGCTGACAACTTTATTATACAAAGTTGGCATTATAAAAAAGCATTGCTTATCAA
TTTGTTGCAACGAACAGGTCACTATCAGTCAAAATAAAATCATTATTTGGAGCTCCATGGTAGCGTTAAC
GCGGCCGCGATATCCCCTATAGTGAGTCGTATTACATGGTCATAGCTGTTTCCTGGCAGCTCTGGCCCGT
GTCTCAAAATCTCTGATGTTACATTGCACAAGATAAAAATATATCATCATGAACAATAAAACTGTCTGCT
TACATAAACAGTAATACAAGGGGTGTTATGAGCCATATTCAACGGGAAACGTCGAGGCCGCGATTAAATT
CCAACATGGATGCTGATTTATATGGGTATAAATGGGCTCGCGATAATGTCGGGCAATCAGGTGCGACAAT
CTATCGCTTGTATGGGAAGCCCGATGCGCCAGAGTTGTTTCTGAAACATGGCAAAGGTAGCGTTGCCAAT
GATGTTACAGATGAGATGGTCAGACTAAACTGGCTGACGGAATTTATGCCTCTTCCGACCATCAAGCATT
TTATCCGTACTCCTGATGATGCATGGTTACTCACCACTGCGATCCCCGGAAAAACAGCATTCCAGGTATT
AGAAGAATATCCTGATTCAGGTGAAAATATTGTTGATGCGCTGGCAGTGTTCCTGCGCCGGTTGCATTCG
ATTCCTGTTTGTAATTGTCCTTTTAACAGCGATCGCGTATTTCGTCTCGCTCAGGCGCAATCACGAATGA
ATAACGGTTTGGTTGATGCGAGTGATTTTGATGACGAGCGTAATGGCTGGCCTGTTGAACAAGTCTGGAA
AGAAATGCATAAACTTTTGCCATTCTCACCGGATTCAGTCGTCACTCATGGTGATTTCTCACTTGATAAC
CTTATTTTTGACGAGGGGAAATTAATAGGTTGTATTGATGTTGGACGAGTCGGAATCGCAGACCGATACC
AGGATCTTGCCATCCTATGGAACTGCCTCGGTGAGTTTTCTCCTTCATTACAGAAACGGCTTTTTCAAAA
ATATGGTATTGATAATCCTGATATGAATAAATTGCAGTTTCATTTGATGCTCGATGAGTTTTTCTAATCA
GAATTGGTTAATTGGTTGTAACACTGGCAGAGCATTACGCTGACTTGACGGGACGGCGCAAGCTCATGAC
CAAAATCCCTTAACGTGAGTTACGCGTCGTTCCACTGAGCGTCAGACCCCGTAGAAAAGATCAAAGGATC
TTCTTGAGATCCTTTTTTTCTGCGCGTAATCTGCTGCTTGCAAACAAAAAAACCACCGCTACCAGCGGTG
GTTTGTTTGCCGGATCAAGAGCTACCAACTCTTTTTCCGAAGGTAACTGGCTTCAGCAGAGCGCAGATAC
CAAATACTGTCCTTCTAGTGTAGCCGTAGTTAGGCCACCACTTCAAGAACTCTGTAGCACCGCCTACATA
CCTCGCTCTGCTAATCCTGTTACCAGTGGCTGCTGCCAGTGGCGATAAGTCGTGTCTTACCGGGTTGGAC
TCAAGACGATAGTTACCGGATAAGGCGCAGCGGTCGGGCTGAACGGGGGGTTCGTGCACACAGCCCAGCT
TGGAGCGAACGACCTACACCGAACTGAGATACCTACAGCGTGAGCATTGAGAAAGCGCCACGCTTCCCGA
AGGGAGAAAGGCGGACAGGTATCCGGTAAGCGGCAGGGTCGGAACAGGAGAGCGCACGAGGGAGCTTCCA
GGGGGAAACGCCTGGTATCTTTATAGTCCTGTCGGGTTTCGCCACCTCTGACTTGAGCGTCGATTTTTGT
GATGCTCGTCAGGGGGGCGGAGCCTATGGAAAAACGCCAGCAACGCGGCCTTTTTACGGTTCCTGGCCTT
TTGCTGGCCTTTTGCTCACATGTT
Features (pLannotate 1.2.2; 11 found; start..end, strand, type, name):
    121..213     +  CDS            lacI (fragment): lac repressor; lacI; The lac repressor binds to the lac operator to inhibit transcription in E. coli. This inhibition can be relieved by adding lactose or isopropyl-β-D-thiogalactopyranoside (IPTG).
    268..295     -  terminator     rrnB T2 terminator: transcription terminator T2 from the E. coli rrnB gene
    427..470     +  terminator     rrnB T1 terminator: Escherichia coli rrnB; transcription terminator T1 from the E. coli rrnB gene
    517..553     -  CDS            lacZα (fragment): LacZα fragment of β-galactosidase; lacZ fragment
    624..748     -  protein_bind   attR2: mutant version of attR; recombination site for the Gateway® LR reaction LR Clonase™
    750..1349    +  CDS            RAB1A: RAB1A_CANLF - Also known as RAB1. Experimental evidence at protein level: Swiss-Prot protein existence level 1. The small GTPases Rab are key regulators of intracellular membrane trafficking, from the formation of transport vesicles to their fusion with membranes (PubMed:1429835). Rabs cycle between an inactive GDP-bound form and an active GTP-bound form that is able to recruit to membranes different sets of downstream effectors directly responsible for vesicle formation, movement, tethering and fusion (PubMed:1429835). RAB1A regulates vesicular protein transport from the endoplasmic reticulum
   1353..1373    -  protein_bind   attB3: mutant version of attB; core recombination site for the Gateway® BP reaction BP Clonase™
   1364..1449    -  protein_bind   attL1 (fragment): mutant version of attL; recombination site for the Gateway® LR reaction LR Clonase™
   1486..1504    -  promoter       T7 promoter: promoter for bacteriophage T7 RNA polymerase
   1638..2447    +  CDS            KanR: aminoglycoside phosphotransferase; aph(3')-Ia; confers resistance to kanamycin in bacteria or G418 (Geneticin®) in eukaryotes
   2594..3182    +  rep_origin     ori: high-copy-number ColE1/pMB1/pBR322/pUC origin of replication
