>Addgene plasmid #109673 | p3E-rab1aa | addgene full sequence | sequence record 223894 | Addgene NGS Result
AAATAATGATTTTATTTTGACTGATAGTGACCTGTTCGTTGCAACAAATTGATAAGCAATGCTTTTTTAT
AATGCCAACTTTGTATAATAAAGTTGTCAGCAGCAGCCTCCGCTGGACGTCTTCACTGGTGTGCTGTGGA
TCTTCAGGTTGGATTTCTCAGCGCCCGCTGTGGCCCCGGGGCCCATCCTCTTCTTGATCTCCGCAGCCAT
GGTCATGAAGGCCTGCTCGACGTTCGTGGAGCTCTTAGCGCTTGTCTCCAGGAACGGGATGCTCAGAGAG
TCTGCAAACTCCTTCGCCGCTGTGTAATCCACAACTTTCTTGGTGGTCAGCTCACACTTGTTCCCCACCA
AAAGTTTGTTGACGTTCTCGCTAGCGTAGCGGTCGATCTCCTGAAGCCACTGCTTGACGTTATTGAAGGA
CTCCTGATCTGTGACATCATAAACCACGATGATGCCGTGAGCTCCTCTGTAGTAGCTGGAGGTGATGGTG
CGAAAGCGCTCCTGACCAGCAGTGTCCCAGATCTGTAGTTTAATGGTCTTCCCGTCGAGCTCTATGGTCC
TGATCTTAAAGTCTACTCCTATCGTGCTGATGTAGCTCTCTGTATACGTGTCGTCAGCAAAGCGCAGCAG
AAGGCAAGACTTCCCGACGCCAGAGTCTCCGATCAGCAGGAGTTTGAACAGGTAATCATATTCAGGATTC
ACCACTTTGTACAAGAAAGTTGAACGAGAAACGTAAAATGATATAAATATCAATATATTAAATTAGATTT
TGCATAAAAAACAGACTACATAATACTGTAAAACACAACATATGCAGTCACTATGAACCAACTACTTAGA
TGGTATTAGTGACCTGTAGAATTCGAGCTCTAGAGCTGCAGGGCCCGAGCTTAAGACTGGCCGTCGTTTT
ACAACGTCGTGACTGGGAAAACATCCATGCTAGCGTTAACGCGAGAGTAGGGAACTGCCAGGCATCAAAT
AAAACGAAAGGCTCAGTCGGAAGACTGGGCCTTTCGTTTTATCTGTTGTTTGTCGGTGAACGCTCTCCTG
AGTAGGACAAATCCGCCGGGAGCGGATTTGAACGTTGTGAAGCAACGGCCCGGAGGGTGGCGGGCAGGAC
GCCCGCCATAAACTGCCAGGCATCAAACTAAGCAGAAGGCCATCCTGACGGATGGCCTTTTTGCGTTTCT
ACAAACTCTTCCTGGCTAGCGGTACGCGTATTAATTGCGTTGCGCTCACTGCCCGCTTTCCAGTCGGGAA
ACCTGTCGTGCCAGCTGCATTAATGAATCGGCCAACGCGCGGGGAGAGGCGGTTTGCGTATTGGGCGCTC
TTCCGCTTCCTCGCTCACTGACTCGCTGCGCTCGGTCGTTCGGCTGCGGCGAGCGGTATCAGCTCACTCA
AAGGCGGTAATACGGTTATCCACAGAATCAGGGGATAACGCAGGAAAGAACATGTGAGCAAAAGGCCAGC
AAAAGGCCAGGAACCGTAAAAAGGCCGCGTTGCTGGCGTTTTTCCATAGGCTCCGCCCCCCTGACGAGCA
TCACAAAAATCGACGCTCAAGTCAGAGGTGGCGAAACCCGACAGGACTATAAAGATACCAGGCGTTTCCC
CCTGGAAGCTCCCTCGTGCGCTCTCCTGTTCCGACCCTGCCGCTTACCGGATACCTGTCCGCCTTTCTCC
CTTCGGGAAGCGTGGCGCTTTCTCATAGCTCACGCTGTAGGTATCTCAGTTCGGTGTAGGTCGTTCGCTC
CAAGCTGGGCTGTGTGCACGAACCCCCCGTTCAGCCCGACCGCTGCGCCTTATCCGGTAACTATCGTCTT
GAGTCCAACCCGGTAAGACACGACTTATCGCCACTGGCAGCAGCCACTGGTAACAGGATTAGCAGAGCGA
GGTATGTAGGCGGTGCTACAGAGTTCTTGAAGTGGTGGCCTAACTACGGCTACACTAGAAGAACAGTATT
TGGTATCTGCGCTCTGCTGAAGCCAGTTACCTTCGGAAAAAGAGTTGGTAGCTCTTGATCCGGCAAACAA
ACCACCGCTGGTAGCGGTGGTTTTTTTGTTTGCAAGCAGCAGATTACGCGCAGAAAAAAAGGATCTCAAG
AAGATCCTTTGATCTTTTCTACGGGGTCTGACGCTCAGTGGAACGACGCGTAACTCACGTTAAGGGATTT
TGGTCATGAGCTTGCGCCGTCCCGTCAAGTCAGCGTAATGCTCTGCCAGTGTTACAACCAATTAACCAAT
TCTGATTAGAAAAACTCATCGAGCATCAAATGAAACTGCAATTTATTCATATCAGGATTATCAATACCAT
ATTTTTGAAAAAGCCGTTTCTGTAATGAAGGAGAAAACTCACCGAGGCAGTTCCATAGGATGGCAAGATC
CTGGTATCGGTCTGCGATTCCGACTCGTCCAACATCAATACAACCTATTAATTTCCCCTCGTCAAAAATA
AGGTTATCAAGTGAGAAATCACCATGAGTGACGACTGAATCCGGTGAGAATGGCAAAAGTTTATGCATTT
CTTTCCAGACTTGTTCAACAGGCCAGCCATTACGCTCGTCATCAAAATCACTCGCATCAACCAAACCGTT
ATTCATTCGTGATTGCGCCTGAGCGAGACGAAATACGCGATCGCTGTTAAAAGGACAATTACAAACAGGA
ATCGAATGCAACCGGCGCAGGAACACTGCCAGCGCATCAACAATATTTTCACCTGAATCAGGATATTCTT
CTAATACCTGGAATGCTGTTTTTCCGGGGATCGCAGTGGTGAGTAACCATGCATCATCAGGAGTACGGAT
AAAATGCTTGATGGTCGGAAGAGGCATAAATTCCGTCAGCCAGTTTAGTCTGACCATCTCATCTGTAACA
TCATTGGCAACGCTACCTTTGCCATGTTTCAGAAACAACTCTGGCGCATCGGGCTTCCCATACAAGCGAT
AGATTGTCGCACCTGATTGCCCGACATTATCGCGAGCCCATTTATACCCATATAAATCAGCATCCATGTT
GGAATTTAATCGCGGCCTCGACGTTTCCCGTTGAATATGGCTCATAACACCCCTTGTATTACTGTTTATG
TAAGCAGACAGTTTTATTGTTCATGATGATATATTTTTATCTTGTGCAATGTAACATCAGAGATTTTGAG
ACACGGGCCAGAGCTGCCAGGAAACAGCTATGACCATGTAATACGACTCACTATAGGGGATATCGCGGCC
GCGTTAACGCTACCATGGAGCTCC
Features (pLannotate 1.2.2; 11 found; start..end, strand, type, name):
     76..96      +  protein_bind   attB3: mutant version of attB; core recombination site for the Gateway® BP reaction BP Clonase™
    100..699     -  CDS            RAB1A: RAB1A_CANLF - Also known as RAB1. Experimental evidence at protein level: Swiss-Prot protein existence level 1. The small GTPases Rab are key regulators of intracellular membrane trafficking, from the formation of transport vesicles to their fusion with membranes (PubMed:1429835). Rabs cycle between an inactive GDP-bound form and an active GTP-bound form that is able to recruit to membranes different sets of downstream effectors directly responsible for vesicle formation, movement, tethering and fusion (PubMed:1429835). RAB1A regulates vesicular protein transport from the endoplasmic reticulum
    701..825     +  protein_bind   attR2: mutant version of attR; recombination site for the Gateway® LR reaction LR Clonase™
    896..932     +  CDS            lacZα (fragment): LacZα fragment of β-galactosidase; lacZ fragment
    979..1022    -  terminator     rrnB T1 terminator: Escherichia coli rrnB; transcription terminator T1 from the E. coli rrnB gene
   1154..1181    +  terminator     rrnB T2 terminator: transcription terminator T2 from the E. coli rrnB gene
   1236..1328    -  CDS            lacI (fragment): lac repressor; lacI; The lac repressor binds to the lac operator to inhibit transcription in E. coli. This inhibition can be relieved by adding lactose or isopropyl-β-D-thiogalactopyranoside (IPTG).
   1511..2099    -  rep_origin     ori: high-copy-number ColE1/pMB1/pBR322/pUC origin of replication
   2246..3055    -  CDS            KanR: aminoglycoside phosphotransferase; aph(3')-Ia; confers resistance to kanamycin in bacteria or G418 (Geneticin®) in eukaryotes
   3189..3207    +  promoter       T7 promoter: promoter for bacteriophage T7 RNA polymerase
   3244..85      +  protein_bind   attL1 (fragment) (across the origin): mutant version of attL; recombination site for the Gateway® LR reaction LR Clonase™
