[The description below was written by a language model from this plasmid's Addgene catalogue record and pLannotate feature annotations shown in this document.]
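Description:
p3E-rab1aa is a 3' entry clone for multisite Gateway assembly, built by BP recombination of the zebrafish (D. rerio) rab1aa coding sequence into the pDONR P2R-P3 donor backbone. It is a small plasmid of about 3.2 kb, propagated in E. coli at high copy from a ColE1/pUC-type origin and selected with kanamycin through the aph(3')-Ia (KanR) gene. Both the depositor's sequence and the repository's sequencing result have the same length and the same eleven annotated features, differing only in orientation and start point. Remaining backbone elements include the rrnB T1 and T2 transcription terminators, which insulate the cloning region, a T7 promoter next to the recombination sites, and short lacZα and lacI remnants with no functional role.

The insert is a roughly 600 bp open reading frame that the annotation software matched to mammalian RAB1A, consistent with rab1aa being the zebrafish orthologue of this small GTPase, which regulates vesicular transport from the endoplasmic reticulum. It is flanked by an attR2 site on one side and, on the other, by a site annotated as an attB3 core overlapping an attL fragment. The software labels that fragment attL1, but for this backbone it most likely corresponds to attL3. The entry clone carries no eukaryotic promoter, and the record does not state whether a polyadenylation signal is present; none is annotated. Expression depends on an LR reaction that combines it with a 5' promoter entry clone, a middle entry clone and a destination vector. This places rab1aa at the 3' position so that it can be fused in frame downstream of a middle-element partner such as a fluorescent protein. The associated work used such constructs for in vivo cell biological screening in zebrafish.
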