Addgene plasmid #109673: p3E-rab1aa
Purpose: Multisite gateway vector for 3' tagging with rab1aa
Depositing lab: Rob Parton. Depositing organization: University of Queensland, Institute for Molecular Bioscience. Publication: In vivo cell biological screening identifies an endocytic capture mechanism for T-tubule formation. Hall TE, Martel N, Ariotti N, Xiong Z, Lo HP, Ferguson C, Rae J, Lim YW, Parton RG. Nat Commun. 2020 Jul 24;11(1):3711. doi: 10.1038/s41467-020-17486-w. PubMed 32709891.
Backbone
  Vector backbone: pDONR p2R-p3
  Vector type: Zebrafish plasmids
Growth in bacteria
  Bacterial resistance: Kanamycin, 50 μg/mL
  Growth temperature: 37°C
  Growth strain: DH5alpha
  Copy number: High Copy
Gene/Insert
  Gene/Insert name: rab1aa
  Species: D. rerio (zebrafish)
  Entrez Gene: rab1aa (a.k.a. si:ch73-131e21.5)
  Cloning method: Gateway Cloning
Terms and licenses: Academic/Nonprofit Terms; Industry Terms: Not Available to Industry
How to cite: p3E-rab1aa was a gift from Rob Parton (Addgene plasmid # 109673 ; http://n2t.net/addgene:109673 ; RRID:Addgene_109673)
